Addgene plasmid #185647: pEGFP-NDUFA7-mVenus
Purpose: NDUFA7 Complex I sub-unit with C-terminus mVenus tag
Depositing lab: Dipayan Chaudhuri. Depositing organization: University of Utah. Publication: Mitochondrial calcium uniporter stabilization preserves energetic homeostasis during Complex I impairment. Balderas E, Eberhardt DR, Lee S, Pleinis JM, Sommakia S, Balynas AM, Yin X, Parker MC, Maguire CT, Cho S, Szulik MW, Bakhtina A, Bia RD, Friederich MW, Locke TM, Van Hove JLK, Drakos SG, Sancak Y, Tristani-Firouzi M, Franklin S, Rodan AR, Chaudhuri D. Nat Commun. 2022 May 19;13(1):2769. doi: 10.1038/s41467-022-30236-4. PubMed 35589699.
Backbone
  Vector backbone: pEGFP-C1
  Backbone size w/o insert (bp): 3950
  Total vector size (bp): 5042
  Vector type: Mammalian Expression
  Selectable markers: Neomycin (select with G418)
Growth in bacteria
  Bacterial resistance: Kanamycin, 50 μg/mL
  Growth temperature: 37°C
  Growth strain: NEB Stable
  Copy number: High Copy
Gene/Insert
  Gene/Insert name: NDUFA7
  Species: H. sapiens (human)
  Insert size (bp): 1092
  Entrez Gene: NDUFA7 (a.k.a. B14.5a)
  Promoter: CMV
  Tag / fusion protein: mVenus (C terminal on insert)
  Cloning method: Gibson Cloning
  Sequencing primers: 5′ CMV-F
Terms and licenses: Academic/Nonprofit Terms; Industry Terms: Not Available to Industry
How to cite: pEGFP-NDUFA7-mVenus was a gift from Dipayan Chaudhuri (Addgene plasmid # 185647 ; http://n2t.net/addgene:185647 ; RRID:Addgene_185647)
