[The description below was written by a language model from this plasmid's Addgene catalogue record and pLannotate feature annotations shown in this document.]
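Description:
pEGFP-NDUFA7-mVenus is a mammalian expression plasmid built on the pEGFP-C1 backbone, about 5.0 kb in total, that expresses human NDUFA7 fused at its C terminus to the yellow fluorescent protein mVenus. NDUFA7 (also called B14.5a) is an accessory subunit of mitochondrial respiratory Complex I (NADH dehydrogenase) that is thought not to take part in catalysis. In the full-length sequence annotation, the CMV immediate-early enhancer and promoter drive the NDUFA7 coding region, which is joined through a short remnant of the multiple cloning site to mVenus and followed by the SV40 polyadenylation signal. Despite the name inherited from the backbone, no EGFP feature is annotated, and the listed backbone size is consistent with the fusion cassette, introduced by Gibson cloning, having replaced it.

The plasmid is propagated in E. coli from a high-copy ColE1/pUC-type origin and also carries an f1 phage origin. A single Tn5 aminoglycoside phosphotransferase gene (NeoR/KanR) serves both hosts: a bacterial bla-type promoter placed next to the SV40 enhancer/early promoter allows kanamycin selection in bacteria and G418 selection of stably transfected mammalian cells, with the HSV TK polyadenylation signal terminating that unit. The construct suits visualising or tracking this Complex I subunit in transfected cells, and the associated publication concerns mitochondrial calcium uniporter stabilisation during Complex I impairment.

A second feature table attached to the entry (about 6.4 kb) does not match this description. It shows an ampicillin-resistant backbone with a CMV-driven birA biotin ligase coding sequence and a bGH polyadenylation signal, and contains neither NDUFA7 nor mVenus, so it appears to represent a different plasmid.
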