Features (pLannotate 1.2.2; 16 found; start..end, strand, type, name):
      1..304     +  enhancer       CMV enhancer: human cytomegalovirus immediate early enhancer
    305..508     +  promoter       CMV promoter: human cytomegalovirus (CMV) immediate early promoter
    549..887     +  CDS            NDUFA7 (sequence withheld): NDUA7_HUMAN - Experimental evidence at protein level: Swiss-Prot protein existence level 1. Accessory subunit of the mitochondrial membrane respiratory chain NADH dehydrogenase (Complex I), that is believed not to be involved in catalysis. Complex I functions in the transfer of electrons from NADH to the respiratory chain. The immediate electron acceptor for the enzyme is believed to be ubiquinone. From Homo sapiens (Human).
    909..929     +  misc_feature   MCS (fragment): multiple cloning site
    930..1640    +  CDS            mVenus: mVenus is a basic (constitutively fluorescent) yellow fluorescent protein published in 2006, derived from Aequorea victoria. It is reported to be a rapidly-maturing monomer with moderate acid sensitivity.
   1663..1747    +  CDS            large T antigen (fragment): large T antigen from SV40 (simian virus 40)
   1770..1891    +  polyA_signal   SV40 poly(A) signal: SV40 polyadenylation signal
   1925..2353    -  rep_origin     f1 ori (sequence partly withheld): f1 bacteriophage origin of replication; arrow indicates direction of (+) strand synthesis
   2380..2484    +  promoter       AmpR promoter: bla
   2486..2843    +  promoter       SV40 promoter: SV40 enhancer and early promoter
   2878..3672    +  CDS            NeoR/KanR: aminoglycoside phosphotransferase from Tn5; aph(3')-II (or nptII); confers resistance to neomycin, kanamycin, and G418 (Geneticin®)
   3693..3845    +  CDS            ble (fragment): BLE_KLEPN - Experimental evidence at protein level: Swiss-Prot protein existence level 1. Binding protein with a strong affinity to the bleomycin family of antibiotics. Binds to CL990; an antimitotic-antibiotic compound. From Klebsiella pneumoniae.
   3904..3951    +  polyA_signal   HSV TK poly(A) signal: herpes simplex virus thymidine kinase polyadenylation signal (Cole and Stacy, 1985)
   4042..4058    -  polyA_signal   bGH poly(A) signal (fragment): bovine growth hormone polyadenylation signal
   4280..4868    +  rep_origin     ori: high-copy-number ColE1/pMB1/pBR322/pUC origin of replication
   4983..5042    +  enhancer       CMV enhancer (fragment): human cytomegalovirus immediate early enhancer
>Addgene plasmid #185647 | pEGFP-NDUFA7-mVenus | addgene full sequence | sequence record 373971 | Addgene NGS Result
CGTTACATAACTTACGGTAAATGGCCCGCCTGGCTGACCGCCCAACGACCCCCGCCCATTGACGTCAATA
ATGACGTATGTTCCCATAGTAACGCCAATAGGGACTTTCCATTGACGTCAATGGGTGGAGTATTTACGGT
AAACTGCCCACTTGGCAGTACATCAAGTGTATCATATGCCAAGTACGCCCCCTATTGACGTCAATGACGG
TAAATGGCCCGCCTGGCATTATGCCCAGTACATGACCTTATGGGACTTTCCTACTTGGCAGTACATCTAC
GTATTAGTCATCGCTATTACCATGGTGATGCGGTTTTGGCAGTACATCAATGGGCGTGGATAGCGGTTTG
ACTCACGGGGATTTCCAAGTCTCCACCCCATTGACGTCAATGGGAGTTTGTTTTGGCACCAAAATCAACG
GGACTTTCCAAAATGTCGTAACAACTCCGCCCCATTGACGCAAATGGGCGGTAGGCGTGTACGGTGGGAG
GTCTATATAAGCAGAGCTGGTTTAGTGAACCGTCAGATCCGCCGACTCTAGAGCCACC
[339 nt withheld, positions 549-887]
TTAAACATTGGTGGGATATCAAATTCTGCAGTCGACGGTACCAGCAAGGGCGAGGAGCTGTTCACCGGGG
TGGTGCCCATCCTGGTCGAGCTGGACGGCGACGTAAACGGCCACAAGTTCAGCGTGTCCGGCGAGGGCGA
GGGCGATGCCACCTACGGCAAGCTGACCCTGAAGCTCATCTGCACCACCGGCAAGCTGCCCGTGCCCTGG
CCCACCCTCGTGACCACCCTCGGCTACGGCCTGCAGTGCTTCGCCCGCTACCCCGACCACATGAAGCAGC
ACGACTTCTTCAAGTCCGCCATGCCCGAAGGCTACGTCCAGGAGCGCACCATCTTCTTCAAGGACGACGG
CAACTACAAGACCCGCGCCGAGGTGAAGTTCGAGGGCGACACCCTGGTGAACCGCATCGAGCTGAAGGGC
ATCGACTTCAAGGAGGACGGCAACATCCTGGGGCACAAGCTGGAGTACAACTACAACAGCCACAACGTCT
ATATCACCGCCGACAAGCAGAAGAACGGCATCAAGGCCAACTTCAAGATCCGCCACAACATCGAGGACGG
CGGCGTGCAGCTCGCCGACCACTACCAGCAGAACACCCCCATCGGCGACGGCCCCGTGCTGCTGCCCGAC
AACCACTACCTGAGCTACCAGTCCAAGCTGAGCAAAGACCCCAACGAGAAGCGCGATCACATGGTCCTGC
TGGAGTTCGTGACCGCCGCCGGGATCACTCTCGGCATGGACGAGCTGTACAAGGGATCCACCGGATCTAG
ATAACTGATCATAATCAGCCATACCACATTTGTAGAGGTTTTACTTGCTTTAAAAAACCTCCCACACCTC
CCCCTGAACCTGAAACATAAAATGAATGCAATTGTTGTTGTTAACTTGTTTATTGCAGCTTATAATGGTT
ACAAATAAAGCAATAGCATCACAAATTTCACAAATAAAGCATTTTTTTCACTGCATTCTAGTTGTGGTTT
GTCCAAACTCATCAATGTATCTTAACGCGTAAATTGTAAGCGTTAATATTTTGTTAAAATTCGCGTTAAA
TTTTTGTTAAATCAGCTCATTTTTTAACCAATAGGCCGAAATCGGCAAAATCCCTTATAAATCAAAAGAA
TAGACCGAGATAGGGT
[37 nt withheld, positions 2024-2060]
AAAGAACGTGGACTCCAACGTCAAAGG
[49 nt withheld, positions 2088-2136]
T
[91 nt withheld, positions 2138-2228]
G
[124 nt withheld, positions 2230-2353]
CAGGTGGCACTTTTCGGGGAAATGTGCGCGGAACCCCTATTTGTTTATTTTTCTAAATACATTCAAATAT
GTATCCGCTCATGAGACAATAACCCTGATAAATGCTTCAATAATATTGAAAAAGGAAGAGTCCTGAGGCG
GAAAGAACCAGCTGTGGAATGTGTGTCAGTTAGGGTGTGGAAAGTCCCCAGGCTCCCCAGCAGGCAGAAG
TATGCAAAGCATGCATCTCAATTAGTCAGCAACCAGGTGTGGAAAGTCCCCAGGCTCCCCAGCAGGCAGA
AGTATGCAAAGCATGCATCTCAATTAGTCAGCAACCATAGTCCCGCCCCTAACTCCGCCCATCCCGCCCC
TAACTCCGCCCAGTTCCGCCCATTCTCCGCCCCATGGCTGACTAATTTTTTTTATTTATGCAGAGGCCGA
GGCCGCCTCGGCCTCTGAGCTATTCCAGAAGTAGTGAGGAGGCTTTTTTGGAGGCCTAGGCTTTTGCAAA
GATCGATCAAGAGACAGGATGAGGATCGTTTCGCATGATTGAACAAGATGGATTGCACGCAGGTTCTCCG
GCCGCTTGGGTGGAGAGGCTATTCGGCTATGACTGGGCACAACAGACAATCGGCTGCTCTGATGCCGCCG
TGTTCCGGCTGTCAGCGCAGGGGCGCCCGGTTCTTTTTGTCAAGACCGACCTGTCCGGTGCCCTGAATGA
ACTGCAAGACGAGGCAGCGCGGCTATCGTGGCTGGCCACGACGGGCGTTCCTTGCGCAGCTGTGCTCGAC
GTTGTCACTGAAGCGGGAAGGGACTGGCTGCTATTGGGCGAAGTGCCGGGGCAGGATCTCCTGTCATCTC
ACCTTGCTCCTGCCGAGAAAGTATCCATCATGGCTGATGCAATGCGGCGGCTGCATACGCTTGATCCGGC
TACCTGCCCATTCGACCACCAAGCGAAACATCGCATCGAGCGAGCACGTACTCGGATGGAAGCCGGTCTT
GTCGATCAGGATGATCTGGACGAAGAGCATCAGGGGCTCGCGCCAGCCGAACTGTTCGCCAGGCTCAAGG
CGAGCATGCCCGACGGCGAGGATCTCGTCGTGACCCATGGCGATGCCTGCTTGCCGAATATCATGGTGGA
AAATGGCCGCTTTTCTGGATTCATCGACTGTGGCCGGCTGGGTGTGGCGGACCGCTATCAGGACATAGCG
TTGGCTACCCGTGATATTGCTGAAGAGCTTGGCGGCGAATGGGCTGACCGCTTCCTCGTGCTTTACGGTA
TCGCCGCTCCCGATTCGCAGCGCATCGCCTTCTATCGCCTTCTTGACGAGTTCTTCTGAGCGGGACTCTG
GGGTTCGAAATGACCGACCAAGCGACGCCCAACCTGCCATCACGAGATTTCGATTCCACCGCCGCCTTCT
ATGAAAGGTTGGGCTTCGGAATCGTTTTCCGGGACGCCGGCTGGATGATCCTCCAGCGCGGGGATCTCAT
GCTGGAGTTCTTCGCCCACCCTAGGGGGAGGCTAACTGAAACACGGAAGGAGACAATACCGGAAGGAACC
CGCGCTATGACGGCAATAAAAAGACAGAATAAAACGCACGGTGTTGGGTCGTTTGTTCATAAACGCGGGG
TTCGGTCCCAGGGCTGGCACTCTGTCGATACCCCACCGAGACCCCATTGGGGCCAATACGCCCGCGTTTC
TTCCTTTTCCCCACCCCACCCCCCAAGTTCGGGTGAAGGCCCAGGGCTCGCAGCCAACGTCGGGGCGGCA
GGCCCTGCCATAGCCTCAGGTTACTCATATATACTTTAGATTGATTTAAAACTTCATTTTTAATTTAAAA
GGATCTAGGTGAAGATCCTTTTTGATAATCTCATGACCAAAATCCCTTAACGTGAGTTTTCGTTCCACTG
AGCGTCAGACCCCGTAGAAAAGATCAAAGGATCTTCTTGAGATCCTTTTTTTCTGCGCGTAATCTGCTGC
TTGCAAACAAAAAAACCACCGCTACCAGCGGTGGTTTGTTTGCCGGATCAAGAGCTACCAACTCTTTTTC
CGAAGGTAACTGGCTTCAGCAGAGCGCAGATACCAAATACTGTTCTTCTAGTGTAGCCGTAGTTAGGCCA
CCACTTCAAGAACTCTGTAGCACCGCCTACATACCTCGCTCTGCTAATCCTGTTACCAGTGGCTGCTGCC
AGTGGCGATAAGTCGTGTCTTACCGGGTTGGACTCAAGACGATAGTTACCGGATAAGGCGCAGCGGTCGG
GCTGAACGGGGGGTTCGTGCACACAGCCCAGCTTGGAGCGAACGACCTACACCGAACTGAGATACCTACA
GCGTGAGCTATGAGAAAGCGCCACGCTTCCCGAAGGGAGAAAGGCGGACAGGTATCCGGTAAGCGGCAGG
GTCGGAACAGGAGAGCGCACGAGGGAGCTTCCAGGGGGAAACGCCTGGTATCTTTATAGTCCTGTCGGGT
TTCGCCACCTCTGACTTGAGCGTCGATTTTTGTGATGCTCGTCAGGGGGGCGGAGCCTATGGAAAAACGC
CAGCAACGCGGCCTTTTTACGGTTCCTGGCCTTTTGCTGGCCTTTTGCTCACATGTTCTTTCCTGCGTTA
TCCCCTGATTCTGTGGATAACCGTATTACCGCCATGCATTAGTTATTAATAGTAATCAATTACGGGGTCA
TTAGTTCATAGCCCATATATGGAGTTCCG
