Features (pLannotate 1.2.2; 20 found; start..end, strand, type, name):
      1..330     +  promoter       SV40 promoter: SV40 enhancer and early promoter
    397..1188    +  CDS            neo: KKA2_KLEPN - Also known as kan, nptII. Experimental evidence at protein level: Swiss-Prot protein existence level 1. Resistance to kanamycin, neomycin, paromomycin, ribostamycin, butirosin and gentamicin B. From Klebsiella pneumoniae.
   1212..1370    +  CDS            ble (fragment): BLE_KLEPN - Experimental evidence at protein level: Swiss-Prot protein existence level 1. Binding protein with a strong affinity to the bleomycin family of antibiotics. Binds to CL990; an antimitotic-antibiotic compound. From Klebsiella pneumoniae.
   1365..1486    +  polyA_signal   SV40 poly(A) signal: SV40 polyadenylation signal
   1559..1575    -  protein_bind   lac operator: The lac repressor binds to the lac operator to inhibit transcription in E. coli. This inhibition can be relieved by adding lactose or isopropyl-β-D-thiogalactopyranoside (IPTG). lac repressor encoded by lacI
   1583..1613    -  promoter       lac promoter: promoter for the E. coli lac operon
   1628..1649    -  protein_bind   CAP binding site: CAP binding activates transcription in the presence of cAMP. E. coli catabolite activator protein
   1662..1754    -  CDS            lacI (fragment): lac repressor; lacI; The lac repressor binds to the lac operator to inhibit transcription in E. coli. This inhibition can be relieved by adding lactose or isopropyl-β-D-thiogalactopyranoside (IPTG).
   1937..2525    -  rep_origin     ori: high-copy-number ColE1/pMB1/pBR322/pUC origin of replication
   2696..3556    -  CDS            AmpR: β-lactamase; bla; confers resistance to ampicillin, carbenicillin, and related antibiotics
   3557..3661    -  promoter       AmpR promoter: bla
   3720..3772    -  misc_feature   bom (fragment): basis of mobility region from pBR322
   3927..4306    +  enhancer       CMV enhancer: human cytomegalovirus immediate early enhancer
   4307..4510    +  promoter       CMV promoter: human cytomegalovirus (CMV) immediate early promoter
   4506..4539    +  LTR            5' LTR (truncated) (fragment): truncated 5' long terminal repeat (LTR) from HIV-1
   4555..4573    +  promoter       T7 promoter: promoter for bacteriophage T7 RNA polymerase
   4654..5610    +  CDS            birA: BIRA_ECOLI - Also known as bioR, dhbB. Experimental evidence at protein level: Swiss-Prot protein existence level 1. Acts both as a biotin--[acetyl-CoA-carboxylase] ligase and a biotin-operon repressor. In the presence of ATP, BirA activates biotin to form the BirA-biotinyl-5'-adenylate (BirA-bio-5'-AMP or holoBirA) complex. HoloBirA can either transfer the biotinyl moiety to the biotin carboxyl carrier protein (BCCP) subunit of acetyl-CoA carboxylase, or bind to the biotin operator site and inhibit transcription of the operon. From Escherichia coli (strain K12).
   5652..5876    +  polyA_signal   bGH poly(A) signal: bovine growth hormone polyadenylation signal
   5880..5901    +  promoter       SV40 promoter (fragment): SV40 enhancer and early promoter
   5922..6350    +  rep_origin     f1 ori (sequence partly withheld): f1 bacteriophage origin of replication; arrow indicates direction of (+) strand synthesis
>Addgene plasmid #185647 | pEGFP-NDUFA7-mVenus Sequencing Result | analyzer sequence | sequence record 367127
GTGTGTCAGTTAGGGTGTGGAAAGTCCCCAGGCTCCCCAGCAGGCAGAAGTATGCAAAGCATGCATCTCA
ATTAGTCAGCAACCAGGTGTGGAAAGTCCCCAGGCTCCCCAGCAGGCAGAAGTATGCAAAGCATGCATCT
CAATTAGTCAGCAACCATAGTCCCGCCCCTAACTCCGCCCATCCCGCCCCTAACTCCGCCCAGTTCCGCC
CATTCTCCGCCCCATGGCTGACTAATTTTTTTTATTTATGCAGAGGCCGAGGCCGCCTCTGCCTCTGAGC
TATTCCAGAAGTAGTGAGGAGGCTTTTTTGGAGGCCTAGGCTTTTGCAAAAAGCTCCCGGGAGCTTGTAT
ATCCATTTTCGGATCTGATCAAGAGACAGGATGAGGATCGTTTCGCATGATTGAACAAGATGGATTGCAC
GCAGGTTCTCCGGCCGCTTGGGTGGAGAGGCTATTCGGCTATGACTGGGCACAACAGACAATCGGCTGCT
CTGATGCCGCCGTGTTCCGGCTGTCAGCGCAGGGGCGCCCGGTTCTTTTTGTCAAGACCGACCTGTCCGG
TGCCCTGAATGAACTGCAGGACGAGGCAGCGCGGCTATCGTGGCTGGCCACGACGGGCGTTCCTTGCGCA
GCTGTGCTCGACGTTGTCACTGAAGCGGGAAGGGACTGGCTGCTATTGGGCGAAGTGCCGGGGCAGGATC
TCCTGTCATCTCACCTTGCTCCTGCCGAGAAAGTATCCATCATGGCTGATGCAATGCGGCGGCTGCATAC
GCTTGATCCGGCTACCTGCCCATTCGACCACCAAGCGAAACATCGCATCGAGCGAGCACGTACTCGGATG
GAAGCCGGTCTTGTCGATCAGGATGATCTGGACGAAGAGCATCAGGGGCTCGCGCCAGCCGAACTGTTCG
CCAGGCTCAAGGCGCGCATGCCCGACGGCGAGGATCTCGTCGTGACCCATGGCGATGCCTGCTTGCCGAA
TATCATGGTGGAAAATGGCCGCTTTTCTGGATTCATCGACTGTGGCCGGCTGGGTGTGGCGGACCGCTAT
CAGGACATAGCGTTGGCTACCCGTGATATTGCTGAAGAGCTTGGCGGCGAATGGGCTGACCGCTTCCTCG
TGCTTTACGGTATCGCCGCTCCCGATTCGCAGCGCATCGCCTTCTATCGCCTTCTTGACGAGTTCTTCTG
AGCGGGACTCTGGGGTTCGAAATGACCGACCAAGCGACGCCCAACCTGCCATCACGAGATTTCGATTCCA
CCGCCGCCTTCTATGAAAGGTTGGGCTTCGGAATCGTTTTCCGGGACGCCGGCTGGATGATCCTCCAGCG
CGGGGATCTCATGCTGGAGTTCTTCGCCCACCCCAACTTGTTTATTGCAGCTTATAATGGTTACAAATAA
AGCAATAGCATCACAAATTTCACAAATAAAGCATTTTTTTCACTGCATTCTAGTTGTGGTTTGTCCAAAC
TCATCAATGTATCTTATCATGTCTGTATACCGTCGACCTCTAGCTAGAGCTTGGCGTAATCATGGTCATA
GCTGTTTCCTGTGTGAAATTGTTATCCGCTCACAATTCCACACAACATACGAGCCGGAAGCATAAAGTGT
AAAGCCTGGGGTGCCTAATGAGTGAGCTAACTCACATTAATTGCGTTGCGCTCACTGCCCGCTTTCCAGT
CGGGAAACCTGTCGTGCCAGCTGCATTAATGAATCGGCCAACGCGCGGGGAGAGGCGGTTTGCGTATTGG
GCGCTCTTCCGCTTCCTCGCTCACTGACTCGCTGCGCTCGGTCGTTCGGCTGCGGCGAGCGGTATCAGCT
CACTCAAAGGCGGTAATACGGTTATCCACAGAATCAGGGGATAACGCAGGAAAGAACATGTGAGCAAAAG
GCCAGCAAAAGGCCAGGAACCGTAAAAAGGCCGCGTTGCTGGCGTTTTTCCATAGGCTCCGCCCCCCTGA
CGAGCATCACAAAAATCGACGCTCAAGTCAGAGGTGGCGAAACCCGACAGGACTATAAAGATACCAGGCG
TTTCCCCCTGGAAGCTCCCTCGTGCGCTCTCCTGTTCCGACCCTGCCGCTTACCGGATACCTGTCCGCCT
TTCTCCCTTCGGGAAGCGTGGCGCTTTCTCATAGCTCACGCTGTAGGTATCTCAGTTCGGTGTAGGTCGT
TCGCTCCAAGCTGGGCTGTGTGCACGAACCCCCCGTTCAGCCCGACCGCTGCGCCTTATCCGGTAACTAT
CGTCTTGAGTCCAACCCGGTAAGACACGACTTATCGCCACTGGCAGCAGCCACTGGTAACAGGATTAGCA
GAGCGAGGTATGTAGGCGGTGCTACAGAGTTCTTGAAGTGGTGGCCTAACTACGGCTACACTAGAAGAAC
AGTATTTGGTATCTGCGCTCTGCTGAAGCCAGTTACCTTCGGAAAAAGAGTTGGTAGCTCTTGATCCGGC
AAACAAACCACCGCTGGTAGCGGTGGTTTTTTTGTTTGCAAGCAGCAGATTACGCGCAGAAAAAAAGGAT
CTCAAGAAGATCCTTTGATCTTTTCTACGGGGTCTGACGCTCAGTGGAACGAAAACTCACGTTAAGGGAT
TTTGGTCATGAGATTATCAAAAAGGATCTTCACCTAGATCCTTTTAAATTAAAAATGAAGTTTTAAATCA
ATCTAAAGTATATATGAGTAAACTTGGTCTGACAGTTACCAATGCTTAATCAGTGAGGCACCTATCTCAG
CGATCTGTCTATTTCGTTCATCCATAGTTGCCTGACTCCCCGTCGTGTAGATAACTACGATACGGGAGGG
CTTACCATCTGGCCCCAGTGCTGCAATGATACCGCGAGACCCACGCTCACCGGCTCCAGATTTATCAGCA
ATAAACCAGCCAGCCGGAAGGGCCGAGCGCAGAAGTGGTCCTGCAACTTTATCCGCCTCCATCCAGTCTA
TTAATTGTTGCCGGGAAGCTAGAGTAAGTAGTTCGCCAGTTAATAGTTTGCGCAACGTTGTTGCCATTGC
TACAGGCATCGTGGTGTCACGCTCGTCGTTTGGTATGGCTTCATTCAGCTCCGGTTCCCAACGATCAAGG
CGAGTTACATGATCCCCCATGTTGTGCAAAAAAGCGGTTAGCTCCTTCGGTCCTCCGATCGTTGTCAGAA
GTAAGTTGGCCGCAGTGTTATCACTCATGGTTATGGCAGCACTGCATAATTCTCTTACTGTCATGCCATC
CGTAAGATGCTTTTCTGTGACTGGTGAGTACTCAACCAAGTCATTCTGAGAATAGTGTATGCGGCGACCG
AGTTGCTCTTGCCCGGCGTCAATACGGGATAATACCGCGCCACATAGCAGAACTTTAAAAGTGCTCATCA
TTGGAAAACGTTCTTCGGGGCGAAAACTCTCAAGGATCTTACCGCTGTTGAGATCCAGTTCGATGTAACC
CACTCGTGCACCCAACTGATCTTCAGCATCTTTTACTTTCACCAGCGTTTCTGGGTGAGCAAAAACAGGA
AGGCAAAATGCCGCAAAAAAGGGAATAAGGGCGACACGGAAATGTTGAATACTCATACTCTTCCTTTTTC
AATATTATTGAAGCATTTATCAGGGTTATTGTCTCATGAGCGGATACATATTTGAATGTATTTAGAAAAA
TAAACAAATAGGGGTTCCGCGCACATTTCCCCGAAAAGTGCCACCTGACGTCGACGGATCGGGAGATCTC
CCGATCCCCTATGGTGCACTCTCAGTACAATCTGCTCTGATGCCGCATAGTTAAGCCAGTATCTGCTCCC
TGCTTGTGTGTTGGAGGTCGCTGAGTAGTGCGCGAGCAAAATTTAAGCTACAACAAGGCAAGGCTTGACC
GACAATTGCATGAAGAATCTGCTTAGGGTTAGGCGTTTTGCGCTGCTTCGCGATGTACGGGCCAGATATA
CGCGTTGACATTGATTATTGACTAGTTATTAATAGTAATCAATTACGGGGTCATTAGTTCATAGCCCATA
TATGGAGTTCCGCGTTACATAACTTACGGTAAATGGCCCGCCTGGCTGACCGCCCAACGACCCCCGCCCA
TTGACGTCAATAATGACGTATGTTCCCATAGTAACGCCAATAGGGACTTTCCATTGACGTCAATGGGTGG
AGTATTTACGGTAAACTGCCCACTTGGCAGTACATCAAGTGTATCATATGCCAAGTACGCCCCCTATTGA
CGTCAATGACGGTAAATGGCCCGCCTGGCATTATGCCCAGTACATGACCTTATGGGACTTTCCTACTTGG
CAGTACATCTACGTATTAGTCATCGCTATTACCATGGTGATGCGGTTTTGGCAGTACATCAATGGGCGTG
GATAGCGGTTTGACTCACGGGGATTTCCAAGTCTCCACCCCATTGACGTCAATGGGAGTTTGTTTTGGCA
CCAAAATCAACGGGACTTTCCAAAATGTCGTAACAACTCCGCCCCATTGACGCAAATGGGCGGTAGGCGT
GTACGGTGGGAGGTCTATATAAGCAGAGCTCTCTGGCTAACTAGAGAACCCACTGCTTACTGGCTTATCG
AAATTAATACGACTCACTATAGGGAGACCCAAGCTGGCTAGTTAAGCTTACCATGGAAGAAGCAGCTGGT
ATTGCTCGCCCATTGGGATATCTCGAGGATCCGATGAAGGACAACACCGTTCCGCTCACGCTTATCTCTA
TCCTTGCTGATGGTGAGTTCCACTCTGGTGAACAACTTGGAGAGCAGCTCGGAATGTCTAGGGCTGCTAT
TAACAAGCACATCAAGACCCTCCGTGACTGGGGAGTTGATGTGTTCAGAGTTCAAGGTAAGGGGTACTGC
CTTCCTGAGCCTATCCAACTTCTCGACGAAGAGAAGATCAGGCAGCAGCTTGATGAGGGATCTGTTACTG
TTCTCCCGGTGATCGATTCGACCAACCAGTACCTTCTCGATAGGCTCGATGAGCTTACCTCTGGTGATGT
GTGTATCGCTGAGTACCAACAGGCTGGAAGAGGAAGCAGAGGTAGGAAGTGGTTTTCTCCGTTCGGAGCT
AACCTCTACCTCAGCATGTATTGGAGACTTGAGCAAGGACCTGCTGCTGCTATGGGACTTTCTCTCGTTA
TCGGAATCGTGATGGCTGAGACTCTCCAAAAGCTTGGAGCTGACGGTGTTAGAGTGAAGTGGCCTAACGA
CCTTTACCTCAACGATAGGAAGCTCGCTGGAATCCTCGTTGAGATGACTGGAAAGACTGGTGACGCTGCT
CATATCGTGATTGGAGCTGGAATCAACCTCTCTATGCGTGAGCCTGAGACTGATGAGGTTGACCAGTCTT
GGATCAACCTCCAAGAGGCTGGTATCACCATCGATAGAAACCAGCTTGCTGCCAGGCTCATCAAGGATCT
TAGATCTGCTCTCAGGCAGTTCGAGCAACAAGGACTTGCTCCATTCCTCAGCAGATGGGAAGCTCTCGAC
AACTTCATCAACAGGCCAGTGAAGCTCATCATCGGTGATAGAGAGATCCACGGAATCGCTAGGGGAATCA
ACGAACAAGGGGCTCTTTTGCTTGAGCAGGACGGTGTGATTAAGCCTTGGATTGGAGGTGAGATCAGCCT
CAGATCTGCTTAAGCGGCCGCACTAGTGATAAACCCGCTGATCAGCCTCGACTGTGCCTTCTAGTTGCCA
GCCATCTGTTGTTTGCCCCTCCCCCGTGCCTTCCTTGACCCTGGAAGGTGCCACTCCCACTGTCCTTTCC
TAATAAAATGAGGAAATTGCATCGCATTGTCTGAGTAGGTGTCATTCTATTCTGGGGGGTGGGGTGGGGC
AGGACAGCAAGGGGGAGGATTGGGAAGACAATAGCAGGCATGCTGGGGATGCGGTGGGCTCTATGGCTTC
TGAGGCGGAAAGAACCAGCTGGGGCTCTAGGGGGTATCCCC
[124 nt withheld, positions 5922-6045]
C
[91 nt withheld, positions 6047-6137]
A
[49 nt withheld, positions 6139-6187]
CCTTTGACGTTGGAGTCCACGTTCTTT
[37 nt withheld, positions 6215-6251]
ACCCTATCTCGGTCTATTCTTTTGATTTATAAGGGATTTTGCCGATTTCGGCCTATTGGTTAAAAAATGA
GCTGATTTAACAAAAATTTAACGCGAATTAATTCTGTGGAAT
